Addgene plasmid #146836: pAc5.1B-EGFP-DmGW182-M2-RBD_L
Purpose: Insect Expression of DmGW182-M2-RBD
Depositing lab: Elisa Izaurralde. Depositing organization: Max Planck Institute for Developmental Biology. Publication: Two PABPC1-binding sites in GW182 proteins promote miRNA-mediated gene silencing. Huntzinger E, Braun JE, Heimstädt S, Zekri L, Izaurralde E. EMBO J. 2010 Dec 15;29(24):4146-60. doi: 10.1038/emboj.2010.274 PubMed 21063388.
Backbone
  Vector backbone: Unknown
  Vector type: Insect Expression
Growth in bacteria
  Bacterial resistance: Ampicillin, 100 μg/mL
  Growth temperature: 37°C
  Growth strain: DH5alpha
  Copy number: Low Copy
Gene/Insert
  Gene/Insert name: DmGW182-M2-RBD
  Species: D. melanogaster (fly)
  Entrez Gene: gw (a.k.a. Dmel_CG31992, CG11484, CG31992, CG9905, Dmel\CG31992, GQ182, GW, GW182, Gw, Gw182, anon-EST:Posey205, dGW182, gw182)
  Cloning method: Unknown
Terms and licenses: Academic/Nonprofit Terms; Industry Terms: Not Available to Industry
Depositor comments: sequence given by NM_166780 varA Plasmids from this collection were made available to the research community and donated after the lab closed. Please note that the sequence provided by the depositing laboratory may be theoretical/predicted or based on Sanger sequencing results. There may be discrepancies between sequencing results obtained by Addgene and the depositor sequence. If an Addgene verified sequence is not available, please contact before placing your order to request that our lab fully sequence the plasmid.
How to cite: pAc5.1B-EGFP-DmGW182-M2-RBD_L was a gift from Elisa Izaurralde (Addgene plasmid # 146836 ; http://n2t.net/addgene:146836 ; RRID:Addgene_146836)
