[The description below was written by a language model from this plasmid's Addgene catalogue record and pLannotate feature annotations shown in this document.]
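Description:
pAc5.1B-EGFP-DmGW182-M2-RBD_L is an insect-cell expression plasmid of about 6.7 kb. The catalogue lists its backbone as unknown, although the name and feature layout point to a pAc5.1-type vector. It is propagated in E. coli through a ColE1/pUC-family origin and selected with ampicillin via a β-lactamase gene under its own bla promoter. The origin is annotated as a high-copy type, whereas the repository entry records the plasmid as low copy. Short fragments annotated as tetracycline-resistance and SV40 large T antigen sequence lie between the expression cassette and the origin. They appear to be non-functional backbone remnants.

Expression is driven by the Drosophila melanogaster actin 5C (Ac5) promoter, a strong constitutive promoter commonly used in cultured fly cells such as S2 cells. Downstream sits an EGFP coding sequence followed almost immediately by a roughly 630-nt fragment of the Drosophila gw gene, which encodes GW182 (Gawky). This arrangement is consistent with an N-terminal EGFP fusion. The insert name indicates that the fragment spans the M2 and RBD regions of the protein, and the depositor notes that it is based on transcript variant A. A V5 epitope tag is annotated just after the insert, but the record does not state whether it is in frame with the fusion or excluded by a stop codon. An SV40 polyadenylation signal follows the cassette.

The stated purpose is insect expression of this GW182 fragment. The associated study concerned PABPC1-binding sites in GW182 proteins and their role in miRNA-mediated gene silencing, so the EGFP-tagged fragment would suit interaction, localisation or functional assays in fly cells. The depositor sequence may be theoretical rather than fully verified.
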