Features (pLannotate 1.2.2; 10 found; start..end, strand, type, name):
     56..2568    +  promoter       Ac5 promoter: Drosophila melanogaster actin 5C promoter
   2588..3304    +  CDS            EGFP: EGFP is a basic (constitutively fluorescent) green fluorescent protein published in 1996, derived from Aequorea victoria. It is reported to be a rapidly-maturing weak dimer with moderate acid sensitivity.
   3308..3934    +  CDS            gw (fragment): GAWKY_DROME - Also known as GW182 From Drosophila melanogaster (Fruit fly).
   3960..4001    +  CDS            V5 tag: epitope tag from simian virus 5
   4101..4235    -  polyA_signal   SV40 poly(A) signal: SV40 polyadenylation signal
   4258..4342    -  CDS            large T antigen (fragment): large T antigen from SV40 (simian virus 40)
   4343..4813    +  CDS            TcR (fragment): tetracycline efflux protein; tet; confers resistance to tetracycline
   4857..5445    -  rep_origin     ori: high-copy-number ColE1/pMB1/pBR322/pUC origin of replication
   5616..6476    -  CDS            AmpR: β-lactamase; bla; confers resistance to ampicillin, carbenicillin, and related antibiotics
   6477..6581    -  promoter       AmpR promoter: bla
>Addgene plasmid #146836 | pAc5.1B-EGFP-DmGW182-M2-RBD_L | depositor full sequence | sequence record 289283 | Full Sequence
CTTCAAGGAATTAATTCTATATTCTAAAAACACAAATGATACTTCTAAAAAAAATCATGAATGGCATCAA
CTCTGAATCAAATCTTTGCAGATGCACCTACTTCTCATTTCCACTGTCACATCATTTTTCCAGATCTCGC
TGCCTGTTATGTGGCCCACAAACCAAGACACGTTTTATGGCCATTAAAGCTGGCTGATCGTCGCCAAACA
CCAAATACATATCAATATGTACATTCGAGAAAGAAGCGATCAAAGAAGCGTCTTCGGGCGAGTAGGAGAA
TGCGGAGGAGAAGGAGAACGAGCTGATCTAGTATCTCTCCACAATCCAATGCCAACTGACCAACTGGCCA
TATTCGGAGCAATTTGAAGCCAATTTCCATCGCCTGGCGATCGCTCCATTCTTGGCTATATGTTTTTCAC
CGTTCCCGGGGCCATTTTCAAAGACTCGTCGGTAAGATAAGATTGTGTCACTCGCTGTCTCTCTTCATTT
GTCGAAGAATGCTGAGGAATTTCGCGATGACGTCGGCGAGTATTTTGAAGAATGAGAATAATTTGTATTT
ATACGAAAATCAGTTAGTGGAATTTTCTACAAAAACATGTTATCTATAGATAATTTTGTTGCAAAATATG
TTGACTATGACAAAGATTGTATGTATATACCTTTAATGTATTCTCATTTTCTTATGTATTTATAATGGCA
ATGATGATACTGATGATATTTTAAGATGATGCCAGACCACAGGCTGATTTCTGCGTCTTTTGCCGAACGC
AGTGCATGTGCGGTTGTTGTTTTTTGGAATAGTTTCAATTTTCGGACTGTCCGCTTTGATTTCAGTTTCT
TGGCTTATTCAAAAAGCAAAGTAAAGCCAAAAAAGCGAGATGGCAATACCAAATGCGGCAAAACGGTAGT
GGAAGGAAAGGGGTGCGGGGCAGCGGAAGGAAGGGTGGGGCGGGGCGTGGCGGGGTCTGTGGCTGGGCGC
GACGTCACCGACGTTGGAGCCACTCCTTTGACCATGTGTGCGTGTGTGTATTATTCGTGTCTCGCCACTC
GCCGGTTGTTTTTTTCTTTTTATCTCGCTCTCTCTAGCGCCATCTCGTACGCATGCTCAACGCACCGCAT
GTTGCCGTGTCCTTTATGCGTCATTTTGGCTCGAAATAGGCAATTATTTAAACAAAGATTAGTCAACGAA
AACGCTAAAATAAATAAGTCTACAATATGGTTACTTATTGCCATGTGTGTGCAGCCAACGATAGCAACAA
AAGCAACAACACAGTGGCTTTCCCTCTTTCACTTTTTGTTTGCAAGCGCGTGCGAGCAAGACGGCACGAC
CGGCAAACGCAATTACGCTGACAAAGAGCAGACGAAGTTTTGGCCGAAAAACATCAAGGCGCCTGATACG
AATGCATTTGCAATAACAATTGCGATATTTAATATTGTTTATGAAGCTGTTTGACTTCAAAACACACAAA
AAAAAAAATAAAACAAATTATTTGAAAGAGAATTAGGAATCGGACAGCTTATCGTTACGGGCTAACAGCA
CACCGAGACGAAATAGCTTACCTGACGTCACAGCCTCTGGAAGAACTGCCGCCAAGCAGAGAGAGAGAGA
AAAAGAGGGAGAGCAGCTTAGACCGCATGTGCTTGTGTGTGAGGCGTCTCTCTCTTCGTCTCCTGTTTGC
GCAAACGCATAGACTGCACTGAGAAAATCGATTACCTATTTTTTATGAATGAATATTTGCACTATTACTA
TTCAAAACTATTAAGATAGCAATCACATTCAATAGCCAAATACTATACCACCTGAGCGATGCAACGAAAT
GATCAATTTGAGCAAAAATGCTGCATATTTAGGACGGCATCATTATAGAAATGCTTCTTGCTGTGTACTT
TTCTCTCGTCTGGCAGCTGTTTCGCCGTTATTGTTAAAACCGGCTTAAGTTAGGTGTGTTTTCTACGACT
AGTGATGCCCCTACTAGAAGATGTGTGTTGCACAAATGTCCCTGAATAACCAATTTGAAGTGCAGATAGC
AGTAAACGTAAGCTAATATGAATATTATTTAACTGTAATGTTTTAATATCGCTGGACATTACTAATAAAC
CCACTATAAACACATGTACATATGTATGTTTTGGCATACAATGAGTAGTTGGGGAAAAAATGTGTAAAAG
CACCGTGACCATCACAGCATAAAGATAACCAGCTGAAGTATCGAATATGAGTAACCCCCAAATTGAATCA
CATGCCGCAACTGATAGGACCCATGGAAGTACACTCTTCATGGCGATATACAAGACACACACAAGCACGA
ACACCCAGTTGCGGAGGAAATTCTCCGTAAATGAAAACCCAATCGGCGAACAATTCATACCCATATATGG
TAAAAGTTTTGAACGCGACTTGAGAGCGGAGAGCATTGCGGCTGATAAGGTTTTAGCGCTAAGCGGGCTT
TATAAAACGGGCTGCGGGACCAGTTTTCATATCACTACCGTTTGAGTTCTTGTGCTGTGTGGATACTCCT
CCCGACACAAAGCCGCTCCATCAGCCAGCAGTCGTCTAATCCAGAGACCCCGGATCGGGGTACCAACATG
GTGAGCAAGGGCGAGGAGCTGTTCACCGGGGTGGTGCCCATCCTGGTCGAGCTGGACGGCGACGTAAACG
GCCACAAGTTCAGCGTGTCCGGCGAGGGCGAGGGCGATGCCACCTACGGCAAGCTGACCCTGAAGTTCAT
CTGCACCACCGGCAAGCTGCCCGTGCCCTGGCCCACCCTCGTGACCACCCTGACCTACGGCGTGCAGTGC
TTCAGCCGCTACCCCGACCACATGAAGCAGCACGACTTCTTCAAGTCCGCCATGCCCGAAGGCTACGTCC
AGGAGCGCACCATCTTCTTCAAGGACGACGGCAACTACAAGACCCGCGCCGAGGTGAAGTTCGAGGGCGA
CACCCTGGTGAACCGCATCGAGCTGAAGGGCATCGACTTCAAGGAGGACGGCAACATCCTGGGGCACAAG
CTGGAGTACAACTACAACAGCCACAACGTCTATATCATGGCCGACAAGCAGAAGAACGGCATCAAGGTGA
ACTTCAAGATCCGCCACAACATCGAGGACGGCAGCGTGCAGCTCGCCGACCACTACCAGCAGAACACCCC
CATCGGCGACGGCCCCGTGCTGCTGCCCGACAACCACTACCTGAGCACCCAGTCCGCCCTGAGCAAAGAC
CCCAACGAGAAGCGCGATCACATGGTCCTGCTGGAGTTCGTGACCGCCGCCGGGATCACTCTCGGCATGG
ACGAGCTGTACAAGCCAAGCTTGAATTCTGCAGATATCCAGCACAGTGGCGGCCGCGCCAATACCGGTAA
AAATTCACCGACTGATTTACCGCCACTAAGTTTATCGTCGTCTACATGGAGTTTTAATCCAAACCAAAAT
TATCCGAGTCACAGTTGGTCTGACAATAGTCAACAATGTACCGCCACTTCGGAGCTTTGGACAAGCCCGC
TAAATAAATCATCGTCTCGAGGTCCCCCGCCAGGATTGACTGCCAATTCAAATAAATCTGCAAATAGTAA
TGCGTCAACGCCAACAACTATTACCGGAGGTGCGAATGGATGGTTACAGCCTCGAAGTGGCGGTGTTCAA
ACCACAAACACTAATTGGACAGGTGGTAACACCACTTGGGGCTCCAGTTGGTTGCTTTTGAAAAATCTAA
CAGCACAGATTGATGGTCCTACTTTGCGTACACTGTGTATGCAGCATGGGCCCCTTGTCAGCTTTCACCC
GTATTTGAACCAAGGAATTGCCTTATGTAAATATACTACTCGTGAGGAGGCGAACAAGGCGCAAATGGCG
TTAAACAACTGTGTCCTCGCCAACACCACAATATTTGCTGAATCTCCCAGCGAGAACGAGGTGCAAAGCA
TTATGCAGCACTTATAATCTAGAGGGCCCGCGGTTCGAAGGTAAGCCTATCCCTAACCCTCTCCTCGGTC
TCGATTCTACGCGTACCGGTCATCATCACCATCACCATTGAGTTTAAACCCGCTGATCAGCCTCGACTGT
GCCTTCTAAGGCCTGAGCTCGCTGATCAGCCTCGATCGAGGATCCAGACATGATAAGATACATTGATGAG
TTTGGACAAACCACAACTAGAATGCAGTGAAAAAAATGCTTTATTTGTGAAATTTGTGATGCTATTGCTT
TATTTGTAACCATTATAAGCTGCAATAAACAAGTTAACAACAACAATTGCATTCATTTTATGTTTCAGGT
TCAGGGGGAGGTGTGGGAGGTTTTTTAAAGCAAGTAAAACCTCTACAAATGTGGTATGGCTGATTATGAT
CAGTCGACCGATGCCCTTGAGAGCCTTCAACCCAGTCAGCTCCTTCCGGTGGGCGCGGGGCATGACTATC
GTCGCCGCACTTATGACTGTCTTCTTTATCATGCAACTCGTAGGACAGGTGCCGGCAGCGCTCTGGGTCA
TTTTCGGCGAGGACCGCTTTCGCTGGAGCGCGACGATGATCGGCCTGTCGCTTGCGGTATTCGGAATCTT
GCACGCCCTCGCTCAAGCCTTCGTCACTGGTCCCGCCACCAAACGTTTCGGCGAGAAGCAGGCCATTATC
GCCGGCATGGCGGCCGACGCGCTGGGCTACGTCTTGCTGGCGTTCGCGACGCGAGGCTGGATGGCCTTCC
CCATTATGATTCTTCTCGCTTCCGGCGGCATCGGGATGCCCGCGTTGCAGGCCATGCTGTCCAGGCAGGT
AGATGACGACCATCAGGGACAGCTTCAAGGATCGCTCGCGGCTCTTACCAGCCAGCAAAAGGCCAGGAAC
CGTAAAAAGGCCGCGTTGCTGGCGTTTTTCCATAGGCTCCGCCCCCCTGACGAGCATCACAAAAATCGAC
GCTCAAGTCAGAGGTGGCGAAACCCGACAGGACTATAAAGATACCAGGCGTTTCCCCCTGGAAGCTCCCT
CGTGCGCTCTCCTGTTCCGACCCTGCCGCTTACCGGATACCTGTCCGCCTTTCTCCCTTCGGGAAGCGTG
GCGCTTTCTCAATGCTCACGCTGTAGGTATCTCAGTTCGGTGTAGGTCGTTCGCTCCAAGCTGGGCTGTG
TGCACGAACCCCCCGTTCAGCCCGACCGCTGCGCCTTATCCGGTAACTATCGTCTTGAGTCCAACCCGGT
AAGACACGACTTATCGCCACTGGCAGCAGCCACTGGTAACAGGATTAGCAGAGCGAGGTATGTAGGCGGT
GCTACAGAGTTCTTGAAGTGGTGGCCTAACTACGGCTACACTAGAAGGACAGTATTTGGTATCTGCGCTC
TGCTGAAGCCAGTTACCTTCGGAAAAAGAGTTGGTAGCTCTTGATCCGGCAAACAAACCACCGCTGGTAG
CGGTGGTTTTTTTGTTTGCAAGCAGCAGATTACGCGCAGAAAAAAAGGATCTCAAGAAGATCCTTTGATC
TTTTCTACGGGGTCTGACGCTCAGTGGAACGAAAACTCACGTTAAGGGATTTTGGTCATGAGATTATCAA
AAAGGATCTTCACCTAGATCCTTTTAAATTAAAAATGAAGTTTTAAATCAATCTAAAGTATATATGAGTA
AACTTGGTCTGACAGTTACCAATGCTTAATCAGTGAGGCACCTATCTCAGCGATCTGTCTATTTCGTTCA
TCCATAGTTGCCTGACTCCCCGTCGTGTAGATAACTACGATACGGGAGGGCTTACCATCTGGCCCCAGTG
CTGCAATGATACCGCGAGACCCACGCTCACCGGCTCCAGATTTATCAGCAATAAACCAGCCAGCCGGAAG
GGCCGAGCGCAGAAGTGGTCCTGCAACTTTATCCGCCTCCATCCAGTCTATTAATTGTTGCCGGGAAGCT
AGAGTAAGTAGTTCGCCAGTTAATAGTTTGCGCAACGTTGTTGCCATTGCTGCAGGCATCGTGGTGTCAC
GCTCGTCGTTTGGTATGGCTTCATTCAGCTCCGGTTCCCAACGATCAAGGCGAGTTACATGATCCCCCAT
GTTGTGCAAAAAAGCGGTTAGCTCCTTCGGTCCTCCGATCGTTGTCAGAAGTAAGTTGGCCGCAGTGTTA
TCACTCATGGTTATGGCAGCACTGCATAATTCTCTTACTGTCATGCCATCCGTAAGATGCTTTTCTGTGA
CTGGTGAGTACTCAACCAAGTCATTCTGAGAATAGTGTATGCGGCGACCGAGTTGCTCTTGCCCGGCGTC
AACACGGGATAATACCGCGCCACATAGCAGAACTTTAAAAGTGCTCATCATTGGAAAACGTTCTTCGGGG
CGAAAACTCTCAAGGATCTTACCGCTGTTGAGATCCAGTTCGATGTAACCCACTCGTGCACCCAACTGAT
CTTCAGCATCTTTTACTTTCACCAGCGTTTCTGGGTGAGCAAAAACAGGAAGGCAAAATGCCGCAAAAAA
GGGAATAAGGGCGACACGGAAATGTTGAATACTCATACTCTTCCTTTTTCAATATTATTGAAGCATTTAT
CAGGGTTATTGTCTCATGAGCGGATACATATTTGAATGTATTTAGAAAAATAAACAAATAGGGGTTCCGC
GCACATTTCCCCGAAAAGTGCCACCTGACGTCTAAGAAACCATTATTATCATGACATTAACCTATAAAAA
TAGGCGTATCACGAGGCCCTTTCGT
